>Addgene plasmid #126440 | pTBL514 TG sgRNA | addgene full sequence | sequence record 245278 | Addgene NGS Result
GACGTCGCTAGCTGTACAAAAAAGCAGGCTTTAAAGGAACCAATTCAGTCGACTGGATCCGGTACCAAGG
TCGGGCAGGAAGAGGGCCTATTTCCCATGATTCCTTCATATTTGCATATACGATACAAGGCTGTTAGAGA
GATAATTAGAATTAATTTGACTGTAAACACAAAGATATTAGTACAAAATACGTGACGTAGAAAGTAATAA
TTTCTTGGGTAGTTTGCAGTTTTAAAATTATGTTTTAAAATGGACTATCATATGCTTACCGTAACTTGAA
AGTATTTCGATTTCTTGGCTTTATATATCTTGTGGAAAGGACGAAACACCGCACCTAGGGAGGTCCCTGG
AGTTTTAGAGCTAGAAATAGCAAGTTAAAATAAGGCTAGTCCGTTATCAACTTGAAAAAGTGGCACCGAG
TCGGTGCTTTTTTTAAGCTTGGGCCGCTCGAGGTACCTCTCTACATATGACATGTGAGCAAAAGGCCAGC
AAAAGGCCAGGAACCGTAAAAAGGCCGCGTTGCTGGCGTTTTTCCATAGGCTCCGCCCCCCTGACGAGCA
TCACAAAAATCGACGCTCAAGTCAGAGGTGGCGAAACCCGACAGGACTATAAAGATACCAGGCGTTTCCC
CCTGGAAGCTCCCTCGTGCGCTCTCCTGTTCCGACCCTGCCGCTTACCGGATACCTGTCCGCCTTTCTCC
CTTCGGGAAGCGTGGCGCTTTCTCATAGCTCACGCTGTAGGTATCTCAGTTCGGTGTAGGTCGTTCGCTC
CAAGCTGGGCTGTGTGCACGAACCCCCCGTTCAGCCCGACCGCTGCGCCTTATCCGGTAACTATCGTCTT
GAGTCCAACCCGGTAAGACACGACTTATCGCCACTGGCAGCAGCCACTGGTAACAGGATTAGCAGAGCGA
GGTATGTAGGCGGTGCTACAGAGTTCTTGAAGTGGTGGCCTAACTACGGCTACACTAGAAGAACAGTATT
TGGTATCTGCGCTCTGCTGAAGCCAGTTACCTTCGGAAAAAGAGTTGGTAGCTCTTGATCCGGCAAACAA
ACCACCGCTGGTAGCGGTGGTTTTTTTGTTTGCAAGCAGCAGATTACGCGCAGAAAAAAAGGATCTCAAG
AAGATCCTTTGATCTTTTCTACGGGGTCTGACGCTCAGTGGAACGAAAACTCACGTTAAGGGATTTTGGT
CATGAGATTATCAAAAAGGATCTTCACCTAGATCCTTTTAAATTAAAAATGAAGTTTTAAATCAATCTAA
AGTATATATGAGTAAACTTGGTCTGACAGTTACCAATGCTTAATCAGTGAGGCACCTATCTCAGCGATCT
GTCTATTTCGTTCATCCATAGTTGCCTGACTCCCCGTCGTGTAGATAACTACGATACGGGAGGGCTTACC
ATCTGGCCCCAGTGCTGCAATGATACCGCGAGACCCACGCTCACCGGCTCCAGATTTATCAGCAATAAAC
CAGCCAGCCGGAAGGGCCGAGCGCAGAAGTGGTCCTGCAACTTTATCCGCCTCCATCCAGTCTATTAATT
GTTGCCGGGAAGCTAGAGTAAGTAGTTCGCCAGTTAATAGTTTGCGCAACGTTGTTGCCATTGCTACAGG
CATCGTGGTGTCACGCTCGTCGTTTGGTATGGCTTCATTCAGCTCCGGTTCCCAACGATCAAGGCGAGTT
ACATGATCCCCCATGTTGTGCAAAAAAGCGGTTAGCTCCTTCGGTCCTCCGATCGTTGTCAGAAGTAAGT
TGGCCGCAGTGTTATCACTCATGGTTATGGCAGCACTGCATAATTCTCTTACTGTCATGCCATCCGTAAG
ATGCTTTTCTGTGACTGGTGAGTACTCAACCAAGTCATTCTGAGAATAGTGTATGCGGCGACCGAGTTGC
TCTTGCCCGGCGTCAATACGGGATAATACCGCGCCACATAGCAGAACTTTAAAAGTGCTCATCATTGGAA
AACGTTCTTCGGGGCGAAAACTCTCAAGGATCTTACCGCTGTTGAGATCCAGTTCGATGTAACCCACTCG
TGCACCCAACTGATCTTCAGCATCTTTTACTTTCACCAGCGTTTCTGGGTGAGCAAAAACAGGAAGGCAA
AATGCCGCAAAAAAGGGAATAAGGGCGACACGGAAATGTTGAATACTCATACTCTTCCTTTTTCAATATT
ATTGAAGCATTTATCAGGGTTATTGTCTCATGAGCGGATACATATTTGAATGTATTTAGAAAAATAAACA
AATAGGGGTTCCGCGCACATTTCCCCGAAAAGTGCCACCT
Features (pLannotate 1.2.2; 6 found; start..end, strand, type, name):
     13..30      +  protein_bind   attB1 (fragment): mutant version of attB; recombination site for the Gateway® BP reaction BP Clonase™
     82..322     +  promoter       U6 promoter: RNA polymerase III promoter for human U6 snRNA
    352..427     +  misc_RNA       gRNA scaffold: guide RNA scaffold for the Streptococcus pyogenes CRISPR/Cas9 system
    531..1119    -  rep_origin     ori: high-copy-number ColE1/pMB1/pBR322/pUC origin of replication
   1290..2150    -  CDS            AmpR: β-lactamase; bla; confers resistance to ampicillin, carbenicillin, and related antibiotics
   2151..2255    -  promoter       AmpR promoter: bla
