[The description below was written by a language model from this plasmid's Addgene catalogue record and pLannotate feature annotations shown in this document.]
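Description:
pTBL514 TG sgRNA is a compact (about 2.3 kb) mammalian expression plasmid that produces a single guide RNA for the Streptococcus pyogenes CRISPR/Cas9 system. It is built on the pSQT1313 backbone, which the depositors modified so that it expresses only one sgRNA. In bacteria it is maintained through a ColE1/pUC-type origin of replication and selected with ampicillin via a β-lactamase gene driven by its native bla promoter. The catalogue entry lists the plasmid as low copy, whereas the feature annotation labels the origin as a high-copy type; the record does not resolve this difference. A short fragment resembling a Gateway attB1 site is also annotated upstream of the expression cassette, most likely a backbone remnant with no stated function here.

The payload is a 21 bp spacer directed against a site in the human genome, chosen so that the protospacer has a TG dinucleotide at the Cas9 cut position. The spacer sits between the human U6 promoter, an RNA polymerase III promoter suited to transcribing short, uncapped RNAs, and the S. pyogenes gRNA scaffold that binds Cas9. Transcription therefore yields a complete sgRNA. The plasmid carries no Cas9 gene or mammalian selection marker, so the nuclease must be supplied separately.

According to the record, the construct was assembled by inverse PCR and in vivo recombination in E. coli. It was deposited in connection with work on lineage tracing and analog recording in mammalian cells by single-site DNA writing, where it serves to direct cutting to a target with a defined TG sequence context at the break. The specific genomic locus targeted is not stated.
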