Addgene plasmid #126440: pTBL514 TG sgRNA
Purpose: To target a protospacer with TG at the cut site.
Depositing lab: Chang Liu. Depositing organization: University of California, Irvine. Publication: Lineage tracing and analog recording in mammalian cells by single-site DNA writing. Loveless TB, Grotts JH, Schechter MW, Forouzmand E, Carlson CK, Agahi BS, Liang G, Ficht M, Liu B, Xie X, Liu CC. Nat Chem Biol. 2021 Jun;17(6):739-747. doi: 10.1038/s41589-021-00769-8. Epub 2021 Mar 22. PubMed 33753928.
Backbone
  Vector backbone: pSQT1313
  Backbone manufacturer: Keith Joung
  Backbone size w/o insert (bp): 2259
  Total vector size (bp): 2280
  Modifications to backbone: The backbone was modified to express only one sgRNA.
  Vector type: Mammalian Expression
Growth in bacteria
  Bacterial resistance: Ampicillin, 100 μg/mL
  Growth temperature: 37°C
  Growth strain: DH5alpha
  Copy number: Low Copy
Gene/Insert
  Gene/Insert name: spacer against human genome with TG at cut site
  Species: H. sapiens (human)
  Insert size (bp): 21
  Promoter: human U6
  Cloning method: Unknown
  Sequencing primers: 5′ AGGGTTATTGTCTCATGAGCGG; 3′ CGGACAGGTATCCGGTAAGC
Resource information
  A portion of this plasmid was derived from a plasmid made by: Keith Joung; the backbone was created from pSQT1313, Addgene #53370.
Terms and licenses: Academic/Nonprofit Terms; Industry Terms: Not Available to Industry
Depositor comments: This construct was cloned by inverse PCR and in vivo recombination in E. coli strain SS320. Please visit https://doi.org/10.1101/639120 for bioRxiv preprint.
How to cite: pTBL514 TG sgRNA was a gift from Chang Liu (Addgene plasmid # 126440 ; http://n2t.net/addgene:126440 ; RRID:Addgene_126440)
